Addgene plasmid #78763: pCS3-MT-BX/ARF65-132
Purpose: To overexpress ARF65-132 in Mammalian Cells
Depositing lab: Jaewhan Song. Depositing organization: Yonsei University. Publication: Acceleration of gastric tumorigenesis through MKRN1-mediated posttranslational regulation of p14ARF. Ko A, Shin JY, Seo J, Lee KD, Lee EW, Lee MS, Lee HW, Choi IJ, Jeong JS, Chun KH, Song J. J Natl Cancer Inst. 2012 Nov 7;104(21):1660-72. doi: 10.1093/jnci/djs424. Epub 2012 Oct 25. PubMed 23104211.
Backbone
  Vector backbone: pCS3-MT-BX-6xMyc
  Backbone manufacturer: derived from pCS2+
  Vector type: Mammalian Expression
Growth in bacteria
  Bacterial resistance: Ampicillin, 100 μg/mL
  Growth temperature: 37°C
  Growth strain: DH5alpha
  Copy number: High Copy
Gene/Insert
  Gene/Insert name: ARF
  Species: H. sapiens (human)
  Mutation: 65-132
  Entrez Gene: CDKN2A (a.k.a. ARF, CAI2, CDK4I, CDKN2, CMM2, INK4, INK4A, MLM, MTS-1, MTS1, P14, P14ARF, P16, P16-INK4A, P16INK4, P16INK4A, P19, P19ARF, TP16)
  Promoter: CMV IE94
  Tag / fusion protein: 6xMYC (N terminal on backbone)
  Cloning method: Restriction Enzyme; 5′ cloning site unknown (unknown if destroyed); 3′ cloning site unknown (unknown if destroyed)
  Sequencing primers: 5′ SP6; 3′ T7
Terms and licenses: Academic/Nonprofit Terms; Industry Terms: Not Available to Industry
How to cite: pCS3-MT-BX/ARF65-132 was a gift from Jaewhan Song (Addgene plasmid # 78763 ; http://n2t.net/addgene:78763 ; RRID:Addgene_78763)
