[The description below was written by a language model from this plasmid's Addgene catalogue record.]
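Description:
pCS3-MT-BX/ARF65-132 is a mammalian expression plasmid built on the pCS3-MT-BX-6xMyc backbone, a derivative of the pCS2+ vector family. It is propagated in E. coli as a high-copy plasmid under ampicillin selection. The record does not list a mammalian selection marker, and no feature table is provided, so details such as the origin of replication, polyadenylation signal and exact cloning junctions are not documented here; the restriction sites used to insert the fragment are recorded as unknown.

The insert is a truncated form of human ARF (p14ARF), the alternative reading frame product of the CDKN2A locus, limited to residues 65–132, which corresponds to the C-terminal portion of the protein. Expression is driven by the CMV IE94 promoter, a strong constitutive viral promoter suited to transient overexpression in cultured mammalian cells. The backbone supplies six tandem Myc epitopes fused to the N terminus of the fragment, allowing detection by western blot or immunofluorescence and recovery by immunoprecipitation with anti-Myc antibodies. SP6 and T7 primer sites flank the insert region and are recorded as the sequencing primers.

The stated purpose is to overexpress ARF 65–132 in mammalian cells. The construct is associated with a study of MKRN1-mediated posttranslational regulation of p14ARF in gastric tumorigenesis. A tagged deletion fragment of this kind is typically used alongside full-length protein and other truncations to map which regions of ARF are needed for interaction, modification or stability, although the record does not spell out the specific experiment.
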