>Addgene plasmid #78763 | pCS3-MT-BX/ARF65-132 | addgene partial sequence | sequence record 149421 | CMV-F 5'-CGCAAATGGGCGGTAGGCGTG-3'
CGTTTAGGGACCGCCATTCTGCCTGGGGACGTCGGAGCAAGCTTGATTTAGGTGACACTATAGAATACAA
GCTACTTGTTCTTTTTGCAGGATCCCATCGATTTAAAGCTATGGAGCAAAAGCTCATTTCTGAAGAGGAC
TTGAATGAAATGGAGCAAAAGCTCATTTCTGAAGAGGACTTGAATGAAATGGAGCAAAAGCTCATTTCTG
AAGAGGACTTGAATGAAATGGAGCAAAAGCTCATTTCTGAAGAGGACTTGAATGAAATGGAGCAAAAGCT
CATTTCTGAAGAGGACTTGAATGAAATGGAGAGCTTGGGCGACCTCACCATGGAGCAAAAGCTCATTTCT
GAAGAGGACTTGAATTTAGAGATCTCGAGCTCAAGCTTCGAATTCATGGGTCATGATGATGGGCAGCGCC
CGAGTGGCGGAGCTGCTGCTGCTCCACGGCGCGGAGCCCAACTGCGCCGACCCCGCCACTCTCACCCGAC
CCGTGCACGACGCTGCCCGGGAGGGCTTCCTGGACACGCTGGTGGTGCTGCACCGGGCCGGGGCGCGGCT
GGACGTGCGCGATGCCTGGGGCCGTCTGCCCGTGGACCTGGCTAACTCGACGGTACCGCGGGCCCGGGAT
CCACCGGATCTAGAACTATAGTGAGTCGTATTACGTAGATCCAGACATGATAAGATACATTGATGAGTTT
GGACAAACCACAACTAGAATGCAGTGAAAAAAATGCTTTATTTGTGAAATTTGTGATGCTATTGCTTTAT
TTGTAACCATTATAAGCTGCAATAAACAAGTTAACAACAACAATTGCATTCATTTTATGT
