>Addgene plasmid #78763 | pCS3-MT-BX/ARF65-132 | addgene partial sequence | sequence record 149422 | EBV-rev 5'-GTGGTTTGTCCAAACTCATC-3'
ACTCACTATAGTTTCTAGATCCGGTGGATCCCGGGCCCGCGGTACCGTCGAGTTAGCCAGGTCCACGGGC
AGACGGCCCCAGGCATCGCGCACGTCCAGCCGCGCCCCGGCCCGGTGCAGCACCACCAGCGTGTCCAGGA
AGCCCTCCCGGGCAGCGTCGTGCACGGGTCGGGTGAGAGTGGCGGGGTCGGCGCAGTTGGGCTCCGCGCC
GTGGAGCAGCAGCAGCTCCGCCACTCGGGCGCTGCCCATCATCATGACCCATGAATTCGAAGCTTGAGCT
CGAGATCTCTAAATTCAAGTCCTCTTCAGAAATGAGCTTTTGCTCCATGGTGAGGTCGCCCAAGCTCTCC
ATTTCATTCAAGTCCTCTTCAGAAATGAGCTTTTGCTCCATTTCATTCAAGTCCTCTTCAGAAATGAGCT
TTTGCTCCATTTCATTCAAGTCCTCTTCAGAAATGAGCTTTTGCTCCATTTCATTCAAGTCCTCTTCAGA
AATGAGCTTTTGCTCCATTTCATTCAAGTCCTCTTCAGAAATGAGCTTTTGCTCCATAGCTTTAAATCGA
TGGGATCCTGCAAAAAGAACAAGTAGCTTGTATTCTATAGTGTCACCTAAATCAAGCTTGCTCCGACGTC
CCCAGGCAGAATGGCGGTTCCCTAAACGAGCATTGCTTATATAGACCTCCCATTAGGCACGCCTACCGCC
CATTTACGTCAATGGAACGCCCATTTGCGT
